>Addgene plasmid #19148 | pQCXIH BRGI-Flag | addgene partial sequence | sequence record 24974 | 19148 with LNCX
CTGTTTTGNNCTCCATAGAAGNNACCGGGACCGATCCAGCCTCCGCGGCCGGGAACGGTGCATTGGAACG
GACCTGCAGGAATTGATCCGCGGCCGCACCGGTAGGCCTCGTACGCTTAATTAACGGATCTCGACGGTAT
CGATAAGCTTGATAACTGGTAAGTTTAGTCTTTTTGTCTTTTATTTCAGGTCCCGGATCCGGTGGTGGTG
CAAATCAAAGAACTGCTCCTCAGTGGATGTTGCCTTTACTTCTAGGCCTGTACGGAAGTGTTACTTCTGC
TCTAAAAGCTGCTCTAGCCCTCGACGGCGCCGGCGGCTCCTGCAGGAGGCCACTGTCTGCAGCTCCCGTG
AAGATGTCCACTCCAGACCCACCCCTGGGCGGAACTCCTCGGCCAGGTCCTTCCCCGGGCCCTGGCCCTT
CCCCTGGAGCCATGCTGGGCCCTAGCCCGGGTCCCTCGCCGGGCTCCGCCCACAGCATGATGGGGCCCAG
CCCAGGGCCGCCCTCAGCAGGACACCCCATCCCCACCCAGGGGCCTGGAGGGTACCCTCAGGACAACATG
CACCAGATGCACAAGCCCATGGAGTCCATGCATGAGAAGGGCATGTCGGACGACCCGCGCTACAACCAGA
TGAAAGGAATGGGGATGCGGTCANGGGGCCATGCTGGGNNGGNGCCCCCGCCCAGCCNCATGGACCAGCA
CTCCCAAGGTTACCCCTCGCCCCTGGGTGGCTCTGANCATGCCTCTAGTCCAGTTCCAGCCAG
