[The description below was written by a language model from this plasmid's Addgene catalogue record.]
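Description:
pQCXIH BRGI-Flag is a retroviral mammalian expression plasmid built on the commercial pQCXIH backbone (about 7.2 kb without insert). It carries an approximately 5.7 kb human cDNA for SMARCA4, better known as BRG1, one of the catalytic ATPase subunits of the SWI/SNF chromatin remodeling complex. The coding sequence bears a Flag epitope at its C terminus, which allows the exogenous protein to be detected or immunoprecipitated with anti-Flag reagents. According to the depositor notes, the tagged BRG1 fragment was generated by PCR, cut with SalI, blunted and ligated into a blunted BamHI site of the vector, so both BamHI junctions were destroyed. The plasmid is maintained in bacteria as a high-copy, ampicillin-resistant construct and is grown in a recombination-deficient strain, as is common for vectors containing retroviral long terminal repeats.

No feature table is provided, so the regulatory elements are not listed explicitly. The use of a CMV forward sequencing primer indicates that a CMV promoter lies upstream of the insert. The pQCXIH design is generally a self-inactivating, bicistronic retroviral vector in which the gene of interest is followed by an IRES and a hygromycin resistance gene, which is consistent with hygromycin being the recorded mammalian selection marker. After packaging into retroviral particles, the construct can be used to transduce mammalian cells and to select stable populations expressing Flag-tagged BRG1. The associated publication examined the role of BRG1 in the transforming growth factor beta transcriptional program, so a likely use is restoring or enforcing BRG1 expression in such studies.
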