Addgene plasmid #19148: pQCXIH BRGI-Flag
Depositing lab: Joan Massague. Depositing organization: Memorial Sloan-Kettering Cancer Center. Publication: Genome-wide impact of the BRG1 SWI/SNF chromatin remodeler on the transforming growth factor beta transcriptional program. Xi Q, He W, Zhang XH, Le HV, Massague J. J Biol Chem. 2008 Jan 11. 283(2):1146-55. 10.1074/jbc.M707479200 PubMed 18003620.
Backbone
  Vector backbone: pQCXIH
  Backbone manufacturer: Clontech
  Backbone size w/o insert (bp): 7200
  Vector type: Mammalian Expression, Retroviral
  Selectable markers: Hygromycin
Growth in bacteria
  Bacterial resistance: Ampicillin, 100 μg/mL
  Growth temperature: 37°C
  Growth strain: Stbl3
  Copy number: High Copy
Gene/Insert
  Gene/Insert name: SWI/SNF related, matrix associated, actin dependent regulator of chromatin, subfamily a, member 4 (alt name: SMARCA4, BRG1; SNF2; SWI2; BAF190; SNF2L4; SNF2LB; hSNF2b; FLJ39786; SNF2-BETA)
  Species: H. sapiens (human)
  Insert size (bp): 5700
  Entrez Gene: SMARCA4 (a.k.a. BAF190, BAF190A, BRG1, CSS4, MRD16, OTSC12, RTPS2, SNF2, SNF2-beta, SNF2L4, SNF2LB, SWI2, hSNF2b)
  Tag / fusion protein: Flag (C terminal on insert)
  Cloning method: Restriction Enzyme; 5′ cloning site BamHI (destroyed during cloning); 3′ cloning site BamHI (destroyed during cloning)
  Sequencing primers: 5′ CMV Forward
Resource information
  A portion of this plasmid was derived from a plasmid made by: Qiaoran Xi Human BRGI cDNA (from pFASTBAC-BAF170 Kingston's lab) with Flag tag at c-terminus
Terms and licenses: Academic/Nonprofit Terms; Industry Terms: Not Available to Industry
Depositor comments: human BRGI with Flag at C-terminus PCR product cut with SalI then blunted and ligated into blunt BamHI site in vector
How to cite: pQCXIH BRGI-Flag was a gift from Joan Massague (Addgene plasmid # 19148 ; http://n2t.net/addgene:19148 ; RRID:Addgene_19148)
